>Addgene plasmid #163947 | pCsBchlo | addgene full sequence | sequence record 332028 | Addgene NGS Result
TATCTTGGACAAGAAGAAGATCGCTTGGCCTCGCGCGCAGATCAGTTGGAAGAATTTGTCCACTACGTGA
AAGGCGAGATCACCAAGGTAGTCGGCAAATAATCACCTAGAATGCATGACCAAAATCCCTTAACGTGAGT
TTTCGTTCCACTGAGCGTCAGACCCCGTAGAAAAGATCAAAGGATCTTCTTGAGATCCTTTTTTTCTGCG
CGTAATCTGCTGCTTGCAAACAAAAAAACCACCGCTACCAGCGGTGGTTTGTTTGCCGGATCAAGAGCTA
CCAACTCTTTTTCCGAAGGTAACTGGCTTCAGCAGAGCGCAGATACCAAATACTGTCCTTCTAGTGTAGC
CGTAGTTAGGCCACCACTTCAAGAACTCTGTAGCACCGCCTACATACCTCGCTCTGCTAATCCTGTTACC
AGTGGCTGCTGCCAGTGGCGATAAGTCGTGTCTTACCGGGTTGGACTCAAGACGATAGTTACCGGATAAG
GCGCAGCGGTCGGGCTGAACGGGGGGTTCGTGCACACAGCCCAGCTTGGAGCGAACGACCTACACCGAAC
TGAGATACCTACAGCGTGAGCTATGAGAAAGCGCCACGCTTCCCGAAGGGAGAAAGGCGGACAGGTATCG
GTAAGCGGCAGGGTCGGAACAGGAGAGCGCACGAGGGAGCTTCCAGGGGGAAACGCCTGGTATCTTTATA
GTCCTGTCGGGTTTCGCCACCTCTGACTTGAGCGTCGATTTTTGTGATGCTCGTCAGGGGGGCGGAGCCT
ATGGAAAAACGCCAGCAACGCGGCCTTTTTACGGTTCCTGGCCTTTTGCTGGCCTTTTGCTCACATGTTC
TTTCCTGCGTTATCCCCTGATTCTGTGGATAACCGTATTACCGCCTTTGAGTGAGCTGATACCGCTCGCC
GCAGCCGAACGACCGAGCGCAGCGAGTCAGTGAGCGAGGAAGCGGATGAGCGCCTGATGCGGTATTTTCT
CCTTACGCATCTGTGCGGTATTTCACACCGCATATGGTGCACTCTCAGTACAATCTGCTCTGATGCCGCA
TAGTTAAGCCAGTATACACTCCGCTATCGCTACGTGACTGGGTCATGGCTGCGCCCCGACACCCGCCAAC
ACCCGCTGACGCGCCCTGACGGGCTTGTCTGCTCCCGGCATCCGCTTACAGACAAGCTGTGACCGTCACC
GGGAGCTGCATGTGTCAGAGGTTTTCACCGTCATCACCGAAACGCGCGAGGCAGGGTGCCTTGATGTGGG
CGCCGGCGGTCGAGTGGCGACGGCGCGGCTTGTCCGCGCCCTGGTAGATTGCCTGGCCGTAGGCCAGCCA
TTTTTGAGCGGCCACTGCAGGCGGCCGCGGTCTCATACTAATGTGAAGAGCCACAGCTTGTCTGTAAGCG
GATGCCGGGAGCAGACAAGCCCGTCAGGGCGCGTCAGCGGGTGTTGGCGGGTGTCGGGGCTGGCTTAACT
ATGCGGCATCAGAGCAGATTGTACTGAGAGTGCACCATATGCGGTGTGAAATACCGCACAGATGCGTAAG
GAGAAAATACCGCATCAGGCGCTCATCCGCCATTCAGGCTGCGCAACTGTTGGGAAGGGCGATCGGCGCA
GGCCTCTTCGCTATTACGCCAGCTGGCGAAAGGGGGATGTGCTGCAAGGCGATTAAGTTGGGTAACGCCA
GGGTTTTCCCAGTCACGACGTTGTAAAACGACGGCCAGTGAATTCGAGCTCGGTACCCGGGGATCCTCTA
GAGTCGACCTGCAGGCATGCAAGCTTGGCGTAATCATGGTCATAGCTGTTTCCTGTGTGAAATTGTTATC
CGCTCACAATTCCACACAACATACGAGCCGGAAGCATATAGTGTAAAGCCTGGGGTGCCTAATGAGTGAG
CTAACTCACATTAATTGCGTTGCGCTCACTGCCCGCTTTCCAGTCGGGAAACCTGTCGTGCCAGCTGGCT
CTTCAGGTAAATGTGAGACCGCGGCCGCGAATTCATCAGTCCGGGACGGCGTCAGCGGGAGAGCCGTTGT
AAGGCGGCAGACTTTGCTCATGTTACCGATGCTATTCGGAAGAACGGCAACTAAGCTGCCGGGTTTGAAA
CACGGATGATCTCGCGGAGGGTAGCATGTTGATTGTAACGATGACAGAGCGTTGCTGCCTGTGATCACCG
CGGTTTCAAAATCGGCTCCGTCGATACTATGTTATACGCCAACTTTGAAAACAACTTTGAAAAAGCTGTT
TTCTGGTATTTAAGGTTTTAGAATGCAAGGAACAGTGAATTGGAGTTCGTCTTGTTATAATTAGCTTCTT
GGGGTATCTTTAAATACTGTAGAAAAGAGGAAGGAAATAATAAGTTCTGTTCCAGCCAGGACAGAAATGC
CTCGACTTCGCTGCTACCCAAGGTTGCCGGGTGACGCACACCGTGGAAACGGATGAAGGCACGAACCCAG
TGGACATAAGCCTGTTCGGTTCGTAAGCTGTAATGCAAGTAGCGTATGCGCTCACGCAACTGGTCCAGAA
CCTTGACCGAACGCAGCGGTGGTAACGGCGCAGTGGCGGTTTTCATGGCTTGTTATGACTGTTTTTTTGG
GGTACAGTCTATGCCTCGGGCATCCAAGCAGCAAGCGCGTTACGCCGTGGGTCGATGTTTGATGTTATGG
AGCAGCAACGATGTTACGCAGCAGGGCAGTCGCCCTAAAACAAAGTTAAACATTATGAGGGAAGCGGTGA
TCGCCGAAGTATCGACTCAACTATCAGAGGTAGTTGGCGTCATCGAGCGCCATCTCGAACCGACGTTGCT
GGCCGTACATTTGTACGGCTCCGCAGTGGATGGCGGCCTGAAGCCACACAGTGATATTGATTTGCTGGTT
ACGGTGACCGTAAGGCTTGATGAAACAACGCGGCGAGCTTTGATCAACGACCTTTTGGAAACTTCGGCTT
CCCCTGGAGAGAGCGAGATTCTCCGCGCTGTAGAAGTCACCATTGTTGTGCACGACGACATCATTCCGTG
GCGTTATCCAGCTAAGCGCGAACTGCAATTTGGAGAATGGCAGCGCAATGACATTCTTGCAGGTATCTTC
GAGCCAGCCACGATCGACATTGATCTGGCTATCTTGCTGACAAAAGCAAGAGAACATAGCGTTGCCTTGG
TAGGTCCAGCGGCGGAGGAACTCTTTGATCCGGTTCCTGAACAGGATCTATTTGAGGCGCTAAATGAAAC
CTTAACGCTATGGAACTCGCCGCCCGACTGGGCTGGTGATGAGCGAAATGTAGTGCTTACGTTGTCCCGC
ATTTGGTACAGCGCAGTAACCGGCAAAATCGCGCCGAAGGATGTCGCTGCCGACTGGGCAATGGAGCGCC
TGCCGGCCCAGTATCAGCCCGTCATACTTGAAGCTAGACAGGCT
Features (pLannotate 1.2.2; 13 found; start..end, strand, type, name):
    190..777     +  rep_origin     ori: high-copy-number ColE1/pMB1/pBR322/pUC origin of replication
    963..1103    -  misc_feature   bom: basis of mobility region from pBR322
   1205..1244    -  CDS            rop (fragment): Rop protein, which maintains plasmids at low copy number; rop
   1460..1559    +  misc_feature   bom (fragment): basis of mobility region from pBR322
   1568..1723    -  CDS            lacZα (fragment): LacZα fragment of β-galactosidase; lacZ fragment
   1720..1776    +  misc_feature   MCS: pUC18/19 multiple cloning site
   1813..1829    -  protein_bind   lac operator: The lac repressor binds to the lac operator to inhibit transcription in E. coli. This inhibition can be relieved by adding lactose or isopropyl-β-D-thiogalactopyranoside (IPTG). lac repressor encoded by lacI
   1837..1867    -  promoter       lac promoter: promoter for the E. coli lac operon
   1882..1903    -  protein_bind   CAP binding site: CAP binding activates transcription in the presence of cAMP. E. coli catabolite activator protein
   1916..1957    -  CDS            lacI (fragment): lac repressor; lacI; The lac repressor binds to the lac operator to inhibit transcription in E. coli. This inhibition can be relieved by adding lactose or isopropyl-β-D-thiogalactopyranoside (IPTG).
   2453..2476    +  promoter       Pc promoter (fragment): intI1 (promoter lies within the coding sequence); class 1 integron promoter
   2652..2708    +  CDS            GmR (fragment): gentamycin acetyltransferase; aacC1; confers resistance to gentamycin
   2715..99      +  CDS            aadA (across the origin): S3AD_ECOLX - Experimental evidence at protein level: Swiss-Prot protein existence level 1. Mediates bacterial resistance to the antibiotics streptomycin and spectinomycin. From Escherichia coli.
