[The description below was written by a language model from this plasmid's Addgene catalogue record and pLannotate feature annotations shown in this document.]
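Description:
pCsBchlo is a small (about 3.4 kb) bacterial cloning vector built on the pCsA backbone and described as an acceptor plasmid for "even level position 2", meaning it receives assembled parts at the second position of an even-numbered level in a hierarchical, recursive DNA assembly scheme. It comes from a toolkit developed for reprogramming gene expression in the liverwort Marchantia polymorpha. The "chlo" suffix hints at a chloroplast-oriented version, but the record does not say so explicitly, and no plastid homology arms or plant-specific elements appear in the feature table.

The plasmid replicates in E. coli from a high-copy ColE1/pUC-type origin. It is selected with spectinomycin through an aadA (aminoglycoside adenylyltransferase) gene that spans the sequence numbering origin. Upstream of aadA lie fragments of a class 1 integron Pc promoter and of a gentamicin acetyltransferase gene, which look like remnants of the integron-derived resistance cassette rather than functional markers. Fragments of bom and rop are likewise residual backbone sequences.

The listed insert is a lacZ cassette, comprising a CAP binding site, lac promoter and lac operator driving a lacZα fragment, with a pUC18/19-type multiple cloning site. In acceptor vectors of this kind, the lacZα cassette serves as a placeholder that is displaced when parts are assembled into the plasmid, which allows blue/white screening to distinguish recombinant colonies from uncut vector. The cloning sites and the restriction enzymes that flank the cassette are not given in the record, nor are the overhangs that define position 2.
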