Addgene plasmid #163947: pCsBchlo
Purpose: Acceptor plasmid for even level position 2
Depositing lab: Jim Haseloff. Depositing organization: University of Cambridge. Publication: Systematic tools for reprogramming plant gene expression in a simple model, Marchantia polymorpha. Sauret-Gueto S, Frangedakis E, Silvestri L, Rebmann M, Tomaselli M, Markel K, Delmans M, West A, Patron NJ, Haseloff J. ACS Synth Biol. 2020 Mar 12. doi: 10.1021/acssynbio.9b00511. PubMed 32163700.
Backbone
  Vector backbone: pCsA
  Vector type: Bacterial Expression
Growth in bacteria
  Bacterial resistance: Spectinomycin, 50 μg/mL
  Growth temperature: 37°C
  Growth strain: DH5alpha
  Copy number: High Copy
Gene/Insert
  Gene/Insert name: lacZ
  Species: Other
  Cloning method: Restriction Enzyme; 5′ cloning site Unknown (unknown if destroyed); 3′ cloning site Unknown (unknown if destroyed)
How to cite: pCsBchlo was a gift from Jim Haseloff (Addgene plasmid # 163947 ; http://n2t.net/addgene:163947 ; RRID:Addgene_163947)
